>Addgene plasmid #197856 | pJMC-6-Empty | addgene full sequence | sequence record 390510 | Addgene NGS Result
GTCAGTGAGCGAGGAAGCGGAAGAGCGCCCACCTGCTTTTCGGAGGCGCGCCGGAGAGATCGCGCACGCC
CGCTGAGCTCCTGCTTTTGCAGGTGTGATGAAAAGCCTTAGGGTCAGGTGGCACTTTTCGGGGAAATGTG
CGATGAACCCCTATTTGTTTATTTTTCTAAATACATTCAAATATGTATCCGCTAATGAGACAATAACCCT
GATAAATGCTTCAATTATATTGAAAAAGGAAGAGTATGAGTATCCAACATTTCCGTGTCGCCCTTATTCC
CTTTTTTTGCGGCCTTCTGCCTTCCTGTTTTTGCTCACCCAGAAACGCTGGTGAAAGTAAAAGATGCTGA
AGATCAGTTGGGTGCCCGAGTGGGTTACATTGAACTGGATCTCAACAGCGGCAAAATCTTAGAGAGTTTT
CGCCCCGAAGAACGCTTCCCAATGATGAGCACTTTCAAAGTTCTGCTATGTGGCGCGGTGTTATCCCGTA
TTGATGCTGGGCAAGAGCAACTCGGTCGCCGCATACACTATTCTCAGAATGACTTGGTTGAGTATTCACC
AGTCACAGAAAAGCATCTTACGGATGGCATGACAGTAAGAGAATTATGTAGTGCTGCCATAACCATGAGT
GATAACACTGCGGCCAACTTACTTCTGACAACGATTGGAGGACCGAAGGAGCTAACCGCTTTTTTGCACA
ACATGGGGGATCATGTAACTCGCCTTGATCGTTGGGAACCGGAGCTGAATGAAGCCATACCAAACGACGA
GCGTGACACCACGATGCCTGTAGCAATGGCAACAACTCTCCGCAAACTATTAACTGGCGAACTACTTACT
CTTGCTTCACGCCAGCAACTCATTGACTGGATGGAGGCGGACAAAGTTGCAGGACCACTTCTGCGCTCGG
CACTTCCGGCTGGCTGGTTTATTGCTGATAAATCTGGAGCCGGTGAGCGTGGCTCTCGCGGTATCATTGC
AGCACTGGGGCCAGATGGTAAGCCCTCCCGTATCGTAGTTATCTACACGACGGGGAGTCAGGCAACTATG
GATGAACGAAATAGACAGATCGCTGAGATAGGTGCCTCACTGATTAAGCATTGGTAACTGTCAGACGAAG
GGAAATAAATAGTAGCCCGCCTGATGTGCGGGCTTTTTTTTGGTGGTGGTTACCAGTGTCGCTTAGCTAC
CGTAGGTCCTCTTAGGCGGTCCGATTAGCGACATAGTCATCAATGCCTTGACGGCAAAATCCCTTAACGT
GAGTTTTCGTTCCACTGAGCGTCAGACCCCGTAGAAAAGATCAAAGGATCTTCTTGAGATCCTTTTTTTC
TGCGCGTAATCTGCTGCTTGCAAACAAAAAAACCACCGCTACCAGCGGTGGTTTGTTTGCCGGATCAAGA
GCTACTAACTCTTTTTCCGAAGGTAACTGGCTTCAGCAGAGCGCAGATACCAAATACTGTTCTTCTAGTG
TAGCCGTAGTTAGGCCACCACTTCAAGAACTCTGTAGCACCGCCTACATACCTCGCTCTGCTAATCCTGT
TACCAGTGGCTGCTGCCAGTGGCGATAAGTCGTGTCTTACCGGGTTGGACTCAAGACGATAGTTACCGGA
TAAGGCGCAGCGGTCGGGCTGAACGGGGGGTTCGTGCTCACAGCCCAGCTTGGAGCGAACGACCTACACC
GAACTGAGATACCTACAGCGTGAGCTATGAGAAAGCGCCACGCTTCCCGAAGGGAGAAAGGCGGACAGGT
ATCCGGTAAGCGGCAGGGTCGGAACAGGAGAGCGCACGAGGGAGCTTCCAGGGGGAAACGCCTGGTATCT
TTATAGTCCTGTCGGGTTTCGCCACCTCTGACTTGAGCGTCGATTTTTGTGATGCTCGTCAGGGGGGCGG
AGCCTATGGAAAAACGCCAGCAACGCGGCCTTTTTACGGTTCCTGGCCTTTTGCTGGCCTTTTGCTCACA
TGTTCTTTCCTGCGTTATCCCCTGATTCTGTGGATAACCGTATTACCGCCTTTGAGTGAGCTGATACCGC
TCGCCGCAGCCGAACGACCGAGCGCAGCGA
Features (pLannotate 1.2.2; 4 found; start..end, strand, type, name):
      1..23      +  rep_origin     RSF ori (fragment): Plasmids containing the RSF 1030 origin of replication can be propagated in E. coli cells that contain additional plasmids with compatible origins.
    145..245     +  promoter       AmpR promoter: bla
    246..1107    +  CDS            AmpR (fragment): β-lactamase; bla; confers resistance to ampicillin, carbenicillin, and related antibiotics
   1314..1902    +  rep_origin     ori: high-copy-number ColE1/pMB1/pBR322/pUC origin of replication
