[The description below was written by a language model from this plasmid's Addgene catalogue record and pLannotate feature annotations shown in this document.]
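Description:
pJMC-6-Empty is a small (about 2.1 kb) empty backbone plasmid from a modular vector toolkit and parts library built for plant genome engineering. The catalogue describes it as the "Level 1 module 6 empty" vector, meaning it fills the sixth module position in a hierarchical assembly scheme without contributing a functional cassette. In modular systems of this kind, such an empty module generally serves as a placeholder or spacer so that a higher-level construct can still be assembled when fewer modules are needed. The record does not spell out the cloning chemistry, the flanking assembly sites, or the destination vectors it pairs with. The backbone is listed as self-made and otherwise unspecified, and no vector type is given.

The annotated features are almost entirely bacterial maintenance elements. A high-copy ColE1/pMB1/pUC-type origin of replication supports propagation in E. coli, consistent with the high-copy designation in the catalogue. The bla gene, encoding β-lactamase and driven by its native AmpR promoter, provides ampicillin selection. The annotation tool also flags a very short 23-nt match to the RSF origin at the start of the sequence. This is too small to be a working replicon and is probably an incidental or residual match. No insert, plant promoter, terminator, reporter, tag or T-DNA border is annotated, in keeping with the stated absence of a gene or insert. The remaining unannotated stretches presumably hold the module's assembly junctions, though the feature table does not identify them.
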