Addgene plasmid #197856: pJMC-6-Empty
Purpose: (Empty Backbone) Level 1 module 6 empty
Depositing lab: Daniel Voytas. Depositing organization: University of Minnesota. Publication: An extensible vector toolkit and parts library for advanced engineering of plant genomes. Chamness JC, Kumar J, Cruz AJ, Rhuby E, Holum MJ, Cody JP, Tibebu R, Gamo ME, Starker CG, Zhang F, Voytas DF. Plant Genome. 2023 Mar 9:e20312. doi: 10.1002/tpg2.20312. PubMed 36896468.
Backbone
  Vector backbone: Unspecified
  Backbone manufacturer: Self-made
  Vector type: Unspecified
Growth in bacteria
  Bacterial resistance: Ampicillin, 100 μg/mL
  Growth temperature: 37°C
  Growth strain: DH5alpha
  Copy number: High Copy
Gene/Insert
  Gene/Insert name: None
Terms and licenses: Academic/Nonprofit Terms; Industry Terms: Not Available to Industry
Depositor comments: Please visit https://www.biorxiv.org/content/10.1101/2022.10.15.511792v1 for bioRxiv preprint.
How to cite: pJMC-6-Empty was a gift from Daniel Voytas (Addgene plasmid # 197856 ; http://n2t.net/addgene:197856 ; RRID:Addgene_197856)
